>Addgene plasmid #143114 | TFORF1428 | addgene full sequence | sequence record 397856 | Addgene NGS Result
TTAATGTAGTCTTATGCAATACTCTTGTAGTCTTGCAACATGGTAACGATGAGTTAGCAACATGCCTTAC
AAGGAGAGAAAAAGCACCGTGCATGCCGATTGGTGGAAGTAAGGTGGTACGATCGTGCCTTATTAGGAAG
GCAACAGACGGGTCTGACATGGATTGGACGAACCACTGAATTGCCGCATTGCAGAGATATTGTATTTAAG
TGCCTAGCTCGATACATAAACGGGTCTCTCTGGTTAGACCAGATCTGAGCCTGGGAGCTCTCTGGCTAAC
TAGGGAACCCACTGCTTAAGCCTCAATAAAGCTTGCCTTGAGTGCTTCAAGTAGTGTGTGCCCGTCTGTT
GTGTGACTCTGGTAACTAGAGATCCCTCAGACCCTTTTAGTCAGTGTGGAAAATCTCTAGCAGTGGCGCC
CGAACAGGGACTTGAAAGCGAAAGGGAAACCAGAGGAGCTCTCTCGACGCAGGACTCGGCTTGCTGAAGC
GCGCACGGCAAGAGGCGAGGGGCGGCGACTGGTGAGTACGCCAAAAATTTTGACTAGCGGAGGCTAGAAG
GAGAGAGATGGGTGCGAGAGCGTCAGTATTAAGCGGGGGAGAATTAGATCGCGATGGGAAAAAATTCGGT
TAAGGCCAGGGGGAAAGAAAAAATATAAATTAAAACATATAGTATGGGCAAGCAGGGAGCTAGAACGATT
CGCAGTTAATCCTGGCCTGTTAGAAACATCAGAAGGCTGTAGACAAATACTGGGACAGCTACAACCATCC
CTTCAGACAGGATCAGAAGAACTTAGATCATTATATAATACAGTAGCAACCCTCTATTGTGTGCATCAAA
GGATAGAGATAAAAGACACCAAGGAAGCTTTAGACAAGATAGAGGAAGAGCAAAACAAAAGTAAGACCAC
CGCACAGCAAGCGGCCGCTGATCTTCAGACCTGGAGGAGGAGATATGAGGGACAATTGGAGAAGTGAATT
ATATAAATATAAAGTAGTAAAAATTGAACCATTAGGAGTAGCACCCACCAAGGCAAAGAGAAGAGTGGTG
CAGAGAGAAAAAAGAGCAGTGGGAATAGGAGCTTTGTTCCTTGGGTTCTTGGGAGCAGCAGGAAGCACTA
TGGGCGCAGCGTCAATGACGCTGACGGTACAGGCCAGACAATTATTGTCTGGTATAGTGCAGCAGCAGAA
CAATTTGCTGAGGGCTATTGAGGCGCAACAGCATCTGTTGCAACTCACAGTCTGGGGCATCAAGCAGCTC
CAGGCAAGAATCCTGGCTGTGGAAAGATACCTAAAGGATCAACAGCTCCTGGGGATTTGGGGTTGCTCTG
GAAAACTCATTTGCACCACTGCTGTGCCTTGGAATGCTAGTTGGAGTAATAAATCTCTGGAACAGATTTG
GAATCACACGACCTGGATGGAGTGGGACAGAGAAATTAACAATTACACAAGCTTAATACACTCCTTAATT
GAAGAATCGCAAAACCAGCAAGAAAAGAATGAACAAGAATTATTGGAATTAGATAAATGGGCAAGTTTGT
GGAATTGGTTTAACATAACAAATTGGCTGTGGTATATAAAATTATTCATAATGATAGTAGGAGGCTTGGT
AGGTTTAAGAATAGTTTTTGCTGTACTTTCTATAGTGAATAGAGTTAGGCAGGGATATTCACCATTATCG
TTTCAGACCCACCTCCCAACCCCGAGGGGACCCATGCATTGCATCTCAATTAGTCAGCAACCAGGTGTGG
AAAGTCCCCAGGCTCCCCAGCAGGCAGAAGTATGCAAAGCATGCGTCTCAATTAGTCAGCAACCATAGTC
CCGCCCCTAACTCCGCCCATCCCGCCCCTAACTCCGCCCAGTTCCGCCCATTCTCCGCCCCATGGCTGAC
TAATTTTTTTTATTTATGCAGAGGCCGAGGCCGCCTCGGCCTCTGAGCTATTCCAGAAGTAGTGAGGAGG
CTTTTTTGGAGGCCTAGGCTTTTGCAAAAAGCTTTCTAGAGGTACCACCGGAGCTTACCATGACCGAGTA
CAAGCCCACGGTGCGCCTCGCCACCCGCGACGACGTCCCCAGGGCCGTACGCACCCTCGCCGCCGCGTTC
GCCGACTACCCCGCCACGCGCCACACCGTCGATCCGGACCGCCACATCGAGCGGGTCACCGAGCTGCAAG
AACTCTTCCTCACGCGCGTCGGGCTCGACATCGGCAAGGTGTGGGTCGCGGACGACGGCGCCGCCGTGGC
GGTCTGGACCACGCCGGAGAGCGTCGAAGCGGGGGCGGTGTTCGCCGAGATCGGCCCGCGCATGGCCGAG
TTGAGCGGTTCCCGGCTGGCCGCGCAGCAACAGATGGAAGGCCTCCTGGCGCCGCACCGGCCCAAGGAGC
CCGCGTGGTTCCTGGCCACCGTCGGCGTCTCGCCCGACCACCAGGGCAAGGGTCTGGGCAGCGCCGTCGT
GCTCCCCGGAGTGGAGGCGGCCGAGCGCGCCGGGGTGCCCGCCTTCCTGGAGACCTCCGCGCCCCGCAAC
CTCCCCTTCTACGAGCGGCTCGGCTTCACCGTCACCGCCGACGTCGAGGTGCCCGAAGGACCGCGCACCT
GGTGCATGACCCGCAAGCCCGGTGCCAGTTAACGAATTCTAGATCTTGAGACAAATGGCAGTATTCATCC
ACAATTTTAAAAGAAAAGGGGGGATTGGGGGGTACAGTGCAGGGGAAAGAATAGTAGACATAATAGCAAC
AGACATACAAACTAAAGAATTACAAAAACAAATTACAAAAATTCAAAATTTTCGGGTTTATTACAGGGAC
AGCAGAGATCCACTTTGGCGCCGGCTCGAGGCCTGCAGGTGCAAAGATGGATAAAGTTTTAAACAGAGAG
GAATCTTTGCAGCTAATGGACCTTCTAGGTCTTGAAAGGAGTGGGAATTGGCTCCGGTGCCCGTCAGTGG
GCAGAGCGCACATCGCCCACAGTCCCCGAGAAGTTGGGGGGAGGGGTCGGCAATTGAACCGGTGCCTAGA
GAAGGTGGCGCGGGGTAAACTGGGAAAGTGATGTCGTGTACTGGCTCCGCCTTTTTCCCGAGGGTGGGGG
AGAACCGTATATAAGTGCAGTAGTCGCCGTGAACGTTCTTTTTCGCAACGGGTTTGCCGCCAGAACACAG
GTAAGTGCCGTGTGTGGTTCCCGCGGGCCTGGCCTCTTTACGGGTTATGGCCCTTGCGTGCCTTGAATTA
CTTCCACCTGGCTGCAGTACGTGATTCTTGATCCCGAGCTTCGGGTTGGAAGTGGGTGGGAGAGTTCGAG
GCCTTGCGCTTAAGGAGCCCCTTCGCCTCGTGCTTGAGTTGAGGCCTGGCCTGGGCGCTGGGGCCGCCGC
GTGCGAATCTGGTGGCACCTTCGCGCCTGTCTCGCTGCTTTCGATAAGTCTCTAGCCATTTAAAATTTTT
GATGACCTGCTGCGACGCTTTTTTTCTGGCAAGATAGTCTTGTAAATGCGGGCCAAGATCTGCACACTGG
TATTTCGGTTTTTGGGGCCGCGGGCGGCGACGGGGCCCGTGCGTCCCAGCGCACATGTTCGGCGAGGCGG
GGCCTGCGAGCGCGGCCACCGAGAATCGGACGGGGGTAGTCTCAAGCTGGCCGGCCTGCTCTGGTGCCTG
GCCTCGCGCCGCCGTGTATCGCCCCGCCCTGGGCGGCAAGGCTGGCCCGGTCGGCACCAGTTGCGTGAGC
GGAAAGATGGCCGCTTCCCGGCCCTGCTGCAGGGAGCTCAAAATGGAGGACGCGGCGCTCGGGAGAGCGG
GCGGGTGAGTCACCCACACAAAGGAAAAGGGCCTTTCCGTCCTCAGCCGTCGCTTCATGTGACTCCACGG
AGTACCGGGCGCCGTCCAGGCACCTCGATTAGTTCTCGAGCTTTTGGAGTACGTCGTCTTTAGGTTGGGG
GGAGGGGTTTTATGCGATGGAGTTTCCCCACACTGAGTGGGTGGAGACTGAAGTTAGGCCAGCTTGGCAC
TTGATGTAATTCTCCTTGGAATTTGCCCTTTTTGAGTTTGGATCTTGGTTCATTCTCAAGCCTCAGACAG
TGGTTCAAAGTTTTTTTCTTCCATTTCAGGTGTCGTGAGGCTAGCACCGCCACCATGGAGACCAAAGGCT
ACCACAGTCTCCCTGAAGGTCTAGATATGGAAAGACGGTGGGGTCAAGTTTCTCAGGCTGTGGAGCGTTC
TTCCCTGGGACCTACAGAGAGGACCGATGAGAATAACTACATGGAGATTGTCAACGTAAGCTGTGTTTCC
GGTGCTATTCCAAACAACAGTACTCAAGGAAGCAGCAAAGAAAAACAAGAACTACTCCCTTGCCTTCAGC
AAGACAATAATCGGCCTGGGATTTTAACATCTGATATTAAAACTGAGCTGGAATCTAAGGAACTTTCAGC
AACTGTAGCTGAGTCCATGGGTTTATATATGGATTCTGTAAGAGATGCTGACTATTCCTATGAGCAGCAG
AACCAACAAGGAAGCATGAGTCCAGCTAAGATTTATCAGAATGTTGAACAGCTGGTGAAATTTTACAAAG
GAAATGGCCATCGTCCTTCCACTCTAAGTTGTGTGAACACGCCCTTGAGATCATTTATGTCTGACTCTGG
GAGCTCCGTGAATGGTGGCGTCATGCGCGCCGTTGTTAAAAGCCCTATCATGTGTCATGAGAAAAGCCCG
TCTGTTTGCAGCCCTCTGAACATGACATCTTCGGTTTGCAGCCCTGCTGGAATCAACTCTGTGTCCTCCA
CCACAGCCAGCTTTGGCAGTTTTCCAGTGCACAGCCCAATCACCCAGGGAACTCCTCTGACATGCTCCCC
TAATGTTGAAAATCGAGGCTCCAGGTCGCACAGCCCTGCACATGCTAGCAATGTGGGCTCTCCTCTCTCA
AGTCCGTTAAGTAGCATGAAATCCTCAATTTCCAGCCCTCCAAGTCACTGCAGTGTAAAATCTCCAGTCT
CCAGTCCCAATAATGTCACTCTGAGATCCTCTGTGTCTAGCCCTGCAAATATTAACAACTCAAGGTGCTC
TGTTTCCAGCCCTTCGAACACTAATAACAGATCCACGCTTTCCAGTCCGGCAGCCAGTACTGTGGGATCT
ATCTGTAGCCCTGTAAACAATGCCTTCAGCTACACTGCTTCTGGCACCTCTGCTGGATCCAGTACATTGC
GGGATGTGGTTCCCAGTCCAGACACGCAGGAGAAAGGTGCTCAAGAGGTCCCTTTTCCTAAGACTGAGGA
AGTAGAGAGTGCCATCTCAAATGGTGTGACTGGCCAGCTTAATATTGTCCAGTACATAAAACCAGAACCA
GATGGAGCTTTTAGCAGCTCATGTCTAGGAGGAAATAGCAAAATAAATTCGGATTCTTCATTCTCAGTAC
CAATAAAGCAAGAATCAACCAAGCATTCATGTTCAGGCACCTCTTTTAAAGGGAATCCAACAGTAAACCC
GTTTCCATTTATGGATGGCTCGTATTTTTCCTTTATGGATGATAAAGACTATTATTCCCTATCAGGAATT
TTAGGACCACCTGTGCCCGGCTTTGATGGTAACTGTGAAGGCAGCGGATTCCCAGTGGGTATTAAACAAG
AACCAGATGATGGGAGCTATTACCCAGAGGCCAGCATCCCTTCCTCTGCTATTGTTGGGGTGAATTCAGG
TGGACAGTCCTTCCACTACAGGATTGGTGCTCAAGGTACAATATCTTTATCACGATCGGCTAGAGACCAA
TCTTTCCAACACCTGAGTTCCTTTCCTCCTGTCAATACTTTAGTGGAGTCATGGAAATCACACGGCGACC
TGTCGTCTAGAAGAAGTGATGGGTATCCGGTCTTAGAATACATTCCAGAAAATGTATCAAGCTCTACTTT
ACGAAGTGTTTCTACTGGATCTTCAAGACCTTCAAAAATATGTTTGGTGTGTGGGGATGAGGCTTCAGGA
TGCCATTATGGGGTAGTCACCTGTGGCAGCTGCAAAGTTTTCTTCAAAAGAGCAGTGGAAGGGCAACACA
ACTATTTATGTGCTGGAAGAAATGATTGCATCATTGATAAGATTCGACGAAAGAATTGTCCTGCTTGCAG
ACTTCAGAAATGTCTTCAAGCTGGAATGAATTTAGGAGGATTTAAAAACTTGCCTCTTGAGGACCAAATT
ACCCTAATCCAGTATTCTTGGATGTGTCTATCATCATTTGCCTTGAGCTGGAGATCGTACAAACATACGA
ACAGCCAATTTCTCTATTTTGCACCAGACCTAGTCTTTAATGAAGAGAAGATGCATCAGTCTGCCATGTA
TGAACTATGCCAGGGGATGCACCAAATCAGCCTTCAGTTCGTTCGACTGCAGCTCACCTTTGAAGAATAC
ACCATCATGAAAGTTTTGCTGCTACTAAGCACAATTCCAAAGGATGGCCTCAAAAGCCAGGCTGCATTTG
AAGAAATGAGGACAAATTACATCAAAGAACTGAGGAAGATGGTAACTAAGTGTCCCAACAATTCTGGGCA
GAGCTGGCAGAGGTTCTACCAACTGACCAAGCTGCTGGACTCCATGCATGACCTGGTGAGCGACCTGCTG
GAATTCTGCTTCTACACCTTCCGAGAGTCCCATGCGCTGAAGGTAGAGTTCCCCGCAATGCTGGTGGAGA
TCATCAGCGACCAGCTGCCCAAGGTGGAGTCGGGGAACGCCAAGCCGCTCTACTTCCACCGGAAGTAGTA
ATGAACTAGTCCGTAACTTGAAAGTATTTCGATTTCTTGGCTTTATATATCTTGTGGAAAGGACGAAGAG
GGAGTATGTTATCCTCGCGTACGCGTTAAGTCGACAATCAACCTCTGGATTACAAAATTTGTGAAAGATT
GACTGGTATTCTTAACTATGTTGCTCCTTTTACGCTATGTGGATACGCTGCTTTAATGCCTTTGTATCAT
GCTATTGCTTCCCGTATGGCTTTCATTTTCTCCTCCTTGTATAAATCCTGGTTGCTGTCTCTTTATGAGG
AGTTGTGGCCCGTTGTCAGGCAACGTGGCGTGGTGTGCACTGTGTTTGCTGACGCAACCCCCACTGGTTG
GGGCATTGCCACCACCTGTCAGCTCCTTTCCGGGACTTTCGCTTTCCCCCTCCCTATTGCCACGGCGGAA
CTCATCGCCGCCTGCCTTGCCCGCTGCTGGACAGGGGCTCGGCTGTTGGGCACTGACAATTCCGTGGTGT
TGTCGGGGAAATCATCGTCCTTTCCTTGGCTGCTCGCCTGTGTTGCCACCTGGATTCTGCGCGGGACGTC
CTTCTGCTACGTCCCTTCGGCCCTCAATCCAGCGGACCTTCCTTCCCGCGGCCTGCTGCCGGCTCTGCGG
CCTCTTCCGCGTCTTCGCCTTCGCCCTCAGACGAGTCGGATCTCCCTTTGGGCCGCCTCCCCGCGTCGAC
TTTAAGACCAATGACTTACAAGGCAGCTGTAGATCTTAGCCACTTTTTAAAAGAAAAGGGGGGACTGGAA
GGGCTAATTCACTCCCAACGAAGACAAGATCTGCTTTTTGCTTGTACTGGGTCTCTCTGGTTAGACCAGA
TCTGAGCCTGGGAGCTCTCTGGCTAACTAGGGAACCCACTGCTTAAGCCTCAATAAAGCTTGCCTTGAGT
GCTTCAAGTAGTGTGTGCCCGTCTGTTGTGTGACTCTGGTAACTAGAGATCCCTCAGACCCTTTTAGTCA
GTGTGGAAAATCTCTAGCAGTACGTATAGTAGTTCATGTCATCTTATTATTCAGTATTTATAACTTGCAA
AGAAATGAATATCAGAGAGTGAGAGGAACTTGTTTATTGCAGCTTATAATGGTTACAAATAAAGCAATAG
CATCACAAATTTCACAAATAAAGCATTTTTTTCACTGCATTCTAGTTGTGGTTTGTCCAAACTCATCAAT
GTATCTTATCATGTCTGGCTCTAGCTATCCCGCCCCTAACTCCGCCCATCCCGCCCCTAACTCCGCCCAG
TTCCGCCCATTCTCCGCCCCATGGCTGACTAATTTTTTTTATTTATGCAGAGGCCGAGGCCGCCTCGGCC
TCTGAGCTATTCCAGAAGTAGTGAGGAGGCTTTTTTGGAGGCCTAGGGACGTACCCAATTCGCCCTATAG
TGAGTCGTATTACGCGCGCTCACTGGCCGTCGTTTTACAACGTCGTGACTGGGAAAACCCTGGCGTTACC
CAACTTAATCGCCTTGCAGCACATCCCCCTTTCGCCAGCTGGCGTAATAGCGAAGAGGCCCGCACCGATC
GCCCTTCCCAACAGTTGCGCAGCCTGAATGGCGAATGGG
[124 nt withheld, positions 8300-8423]
C
[91 nt withheld, positions 8425-8515]
A
[49 nt withheld, positions 8517-8565]
CCTTTGACGTTGGAGTCCACGTTCTTT
[37 nt withheld, positions 8593-8629]
ACCCTATCTCGGTCTATTCTTTTGATTTATAAGGGATTTTGCCGATTTCGGCCTATTGGTTAAAAAATGA
GCTGATTTAACAAAAATTTAACGCGAATTTTAACAAAATATTAACGCTTACAATTTAGGTGGCACTTTTC
GGGGAAATGTGCGCGGAACCCCTATTTGTTTATTTTTCTAAATACATTCAAATATGTATCCGCTCATGAG
ACAATAACCCTGATAAATGCTTCAATAATATTGAAAAAGGAAGAGTATGAGTATTCAACATTTCCGTGTC
GCCCTTATTCCCTTTTTTGCGGCATTTTGCCTTCCTGTTTTTGCTCACCCAGAAACGCTGGTGAAAGTAA
AAGATGCTGAAGATCAGTTGGGTGCACGAGTGGGTTACATCGAACTGGATCTCAACAGCGGTAAGATCCT
TGAGAGTTTTCGCCCCGAAGAACGTTTTCCAATGATGAGCACTTTTAAAGTTCTGCTATGTGGCGCGGTA
TTATCCCGTATTGACGCCGGGCAAGAGCAACTCGGTCGCCGCATACACTATTCTCAGAATGACTTGGTTG
AGTACTCACCAGTCACAGAAAAGCATCTTACGGATGGCATGACAGTAAGAGAATTATGCAGTGCTGCCAT
AACCATGAGTGATAACACTGCGGCCAACTTACTTCTGACAACGATCGGAGGACCGAAGGAGCTAACCGCT
TTTTTGCACAACATGGGGGATCATGTAACTCGCCTTGATCGTTGGGAACCGGAGCTGAATGAAGCCATAC
CAAACGACGAGCGTGACACCACGATGCCTGTAGCAATGGCAACAACGTTGCGCAAACTATTAACTGGCGA
ACTACTTACTCTAGCTTCCCGGCAACAATTAATAGACTGGATGGAGGCGGATAAAGTTGCAGGACCACTT
CTGCGCTCGGCCCTTCCGGCTGGCTGGTTTATTGCTGATAAATCTGGAGCCGGTGAGCGTGGGTCTCGCG
GTATCATTGCAGCACTGGGGCCAGATGGTAAGCCCTCCCGTATCGTAGTTATCTACACGACGGGGAGTCA
GGCAACTATGGATGAACGAAATAGACAGATCGCTGAGATAGGTGCCTCACTGATTAAGCATTGGTAACTG
TCAGACCAAGTTTACTCATATATACTTTAGATTGATTTAAAACTTCATTTTTAATTTAAAAGGATCTAGG
TGAAGATCCTTTTTGATAATCTCATGACCAAAATCCCTTAACGTGAGTTTTCGTTCCACTGAGCGTCAGA
CCCCGTAGAAAAGATCAAAGGATCTTCTTGAGATCCTTTTTTTCTGCGCGTAATCTGCTGCTTGCAAACA
AAAAAACCACCGCTACCAGCGGTGGTTTGTTTGCCGGATCAAGAGCTACCAACTCTTTTTCCGAAGGTAA
CTGGCTTCAGCAGAGCGCAGATACCAAATACTGTTCTTCTAGTGTAGCCGTAGTTAGGCCACCACTTCAA
GAACTCTGTAGCACCGCCTACATACCTCGCTCTGCTAATCCTGTTACCAGTGGCTGCTGCCAGTGGCGAT
AAGTCGTGTCTTACCGGGTTGGACTCAAGACGATAGTTACCGGATAAGGCGCAGCGGTCGGGCTGAACGG
GGGGTTCGTGCACACAGCCCAGCTTGGAGCGAACGACCTACACCGAACTGAGATACCTACAGCGTGAGCT
ATGAGAAAGCGCCACGCTTCCCGAAGGGAGAAAGGCGGACAGGTATCCGGTAAGCGGCAGGGTCGGAACA
GGAGAGCGCACGAGGGAGCTTCCAGGGGGAAACGCCTGGTATCTTTATAGTCCTGTCGGGTTTCGCCACC
TCTGACTTGAGCGTCGATTTTTGTGATGCTCGTCAGGGGGGCGGAGCCTATGGAAAAACGCCAGCAACGC
GGCCTTTTTACGGTTCCTGGCCTTTTGCTGGCCTTTTGCTCACATGTTCTTTCCTGCGTTATCCCCTGAT
TCTGTGGATAACCGTATTACCGCCTTTGAGTGAGCTGATACCGCTCGCCGCAGCCGAACGACCGAGCGCA
GCGAGTCAGTGAGCGAGGAAGCGGAAGAGCGCCCAATACGCAAACCGCCTCTCCCCGCGCGTTGGCCGAT
TCATTAATGCAGCTGGCACGACAGGTTTCCCGACTGGAAAGCGGGCAGTGAGCGCAACGCAATTAATGTG
AGTTAGCTCACTCATTAGGCACCCCAGGCTTTACACTTTATGCTTCCGGCTCGTATGTTGTGTGGAATTG
TGAGCGGATAACAATTTCACACAGGAAACAGCTATGACCATGATTACGCCAAGCGCGCAATTAACCCTCA
CTAAAGGGAACAAAAGCTGGAGCTGCAAGC
Features (pLannotate 1.2.2; 31 found; start..end, strand, type, name):
      5..231     +  promoter       RSV promoter: Rous sarcoma virus enhancer/promoter
    232..412     +  LTR            5' LTR (truncated): truncated 5' long terminal repeat (LTR) from HIV-1
    459..584     +  misc_feature   HIV-1 Ψ: packaging signal of human immunodeficiency virus type 1
    568..931     +  CDS            HIV-1 gag (fragment): gag protein from human immunodeficiency virus 1; gag
   1077..1310    +  misc_feature   RRE: The Rev response element (RRE) of HIV-1 allows for Rev-dependent mRNA export from the nucleus to the cytoplasm.
   1687..1713    +  CDS            Rev (fragment): human immunodeficiency virus 1 (HIV-1) Rev protein; rev; enhances nuclear export of unspliced and incompletely spliced viral mRNAs
   1720..1743    +  promoter       SV40 promoter (fragment): SV40 early promoter
   1744..1815    +  promoter       SV40 promoter (fragment): SV40 enhancer and early promoter
   1839..1974    +  rep_origin     SV40 ori: SV40 origin of replication
   2020..2616    +  CDS            PuroR (fragment): puromycin N-acetyltransferase; pac from Streptomyces; confers resistance to puromycin
   2665..2782    +  misc_feature   cPPT/CTS: central polypurine tract and central termination sequence of HIV-1
   2847..2913    +  CDS            small t antigen (fragment): SV40 (simian virus 40) small t antigen
   2920..4098    +  promoter       EF-1α promoter: strong constitutive promoter for human elongation factor EF-1α
   4115..6715    +  CDS            NR3C2 (fragment): MCR_HUMAN - Also known as MCR, MLR. Experimental evidence at protein level: Swiss-Prot protein existence level 1. Receptor for both mineralocorticoids (MC) such as aldosterone and glucocorticoids (GC) such as corticosterone or cortisol. Binds to mineralocorticoid response elements (MRE) and transactivates target genes. The effect of MC is to increase ion and water transport and thus raise extracellular fluid volume and blood pressure and lower potassium levels. From Homo sapiens (Human).
   6731..6784    +  promoter       U6 promoter (fragment): RNA polymerase III promoter for human U6 snRNA
   6826..7414    +  misc_feature   WPRE: woodchuck hepatitis virus posttranscriptional regulatory element
   7465..7484    +  misc_feature   cPPT/CTS (fragment): central polypurine tract and central termination sequence of HIV-1
   7486..7719    +  LTR            3' LTR (ΔU3): self-inactivating 3' long terminal repeat (LTR) from HIV-1
   7797..7918    +  polyA_signal   SV40 poly(A) signal: SV40 polyadenylation signal
   7958..8093    +  rep_origin     SV40 ori: SV40 origin of replication
   8114..8132    -  promoter       T7 promoter: promoter for bacteriophage T7 RNA polymerase
   8140..8295    +  CDS            lacZα (fragment): LacZα fragment of β-galactosidase; lacZ fragment
   8300..8728    +  rep_origin     f1 ori (sequence partly withheld): f1 bacteriophage origin of replication; arrow indicates direction of (+) strand synthesis
   8781..8885    +  promoter       AmpR promoter: bla
   8886..9746    +  CDS            AmpR: β-lactamase; bla; confers resistance to ampicillin, carbenicillin, and related antibiotics
   9917..10505   +  rep_origin     ori: high-copy-number ColE1/pMB1/pBR322/pUC origin of replication
  10688..10780   +  CDS            lacI (fragment): lac repressor; lacI; The lac repressor binds to the lac operator to inhibit transcription in E. coli. This inhibition can be relieved by adding lactose or isopropyl-β-D-thiogalactopyranoside (IPTG).
  10793..10814   +  protein_bind   CAP binding site: CAP binding activates transcription in the presence of cAMP. E. coli catabolite activator protein
  10829..10859   +  promoter       lac promoter: promoter for the E. coli lac operon
  10863..10885   +  protein_bind   lac operator (fragment): The lac repressor binds to the lac operator to inhibit transcription in E. coli. This inhibition can be relieved by adding lactose or isopropyl-β-D-thiogalactopyranoside (IPTG). lac repressor encoded by lacI
  10928..10946   +  promoter       T3 promoter: promoter for bacteriophage T3 RNA polymerase
