[The description below was written by a language model from this plasmid's Addgene catalogue record and pLannotate feature annotations shown in this document.]
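Description:
TFORF1428 is a third-generation-style, self-inactivating lentiviral expression plasmid built on the pLX_TRC317 backbone and carrying the human NR3C2 open reading frame, which encodes the mineralocorticoid receptor, a nuclear receptor that binds mineralocorticoids and glucocorticoids and transactivates target genes. It belongs to a barcoded transcription factor ORF collection in which each ORF is paired with a unique 24-bp barcode so that it can be identified in pooled overexpression screens. The barcode is not annotated in the feature table, so its exact position is not given. The ORF corresponds to a specific annotated NR3C2 transcript isoform and was made by gene synthesis. The sequenced record is about 11 kb, consistent with the stated backbone and insert sizes.

In bacteria the plasmid is maintained through a high-copy ColE1/pUC-type origin and ampicillin resistance, and an f1 origin is also present. The depositor notes that recombination can occur, as is common with LTR-containing plasmids. The viral genome is transcribed from an RSV promoter fused to a truncated HIV-1 5' LTR, followed by the Ψ packaging signal, a partial gag sequence, the RRE for Rev-dependent nuclear export, and a cPPT/CTS. It ends in a ΔU3 3' LTR that inactivates LTR promoter activity after integration. Two expression units sit between the LTRs. An SV40 early promoter drives puromycin N-acetyltransferase for selection of transduced mammalian cells. Downstream, the constitutive EF-1α promoter drives NR3C2, and a WPRE after the ORF enhances transcript expression. A short U6 promoter fragment is annotated between the ORF and the WPRE, and its role is not stated. The construct is typically used to produce lentivirus for stable NR3C2 overexpression, alone or in pooled differentiation screens.
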