Addgene plasmid #143114: TFORF1428
Purpose: Lentiviral vector for overexpressing transcription factor ORFs with unique 24-bp barcodes. Barcodes facilitate identification of transcription factors in pooled screens.
Depositing lab: Feng Zhang. Depositing organization: Broad Institute. Publication: A transcription factor atlas of directed differentiation. Joung J, Ma S, Tay T, Geiger-Schuller KR, Kirchgatterer PC, Verdine VK, Guo B, Arias-Garcia MA, Allen WE, Singh A, Kuksenko O, Abudayyeh OO, Gootenberg JS, Fu Z, Macrae RK, Buenrostro JD, Regev A, Zhang F. Cell. 2023 Jan 5;186(1):209-229.e26. doi: 10.1016/j.cell.2022.11.026. PubMed 36608654.
Backbone
  Vector backbone: pLX_TRC317
  Backbone manufacturer: Broad Institute Genetic Perturbation Platform
  Backbone size w/o insert (bp): 8264
  Vector type: Mammalian Expression, Lentiviral
  Selectable markers: Puromycin
Growth in bacteria
  Bacterial resistance: Ampicillin, 100 μg/mL
  Growth temperature: 37°C
  Growth strain: NEB Stable
  Copy number: High Copy
Gene/Insert
  Gene/Insert name: NR3C2
  Species: H. sapiens (human)
  Insert size (bp): 2705
  Entrez Gene: NR3C2 (a.k.a. MCR, MLR, MR, NR3C2VIT)
  Promoter: EF1a
  Cloning method: Unknown
  Sequencing primers: 5′ GGGTGGAGACTGAAGTTAGGCCAG; 3′ CACATAGCGTAAAAGGAGCAACATAG
Terms and licenses: Academic/Nonprofit Terms; Industry Terms: Not Available to Industry
Depositor comments: NM_001166104,ENST00000512865 . The transcription factor ORF portion of this plasmid was synthesized by Genewiz. Please test multiple small colonies in case of plasmid recombination. To make this collection available in a timely manner, a portion of this collection was not fully sequenced by Addgene. If an Addgene verified full plasmid sequence is not available, please contact us prior to placing an order to request the full sequence.
How to cite: TFORF1428 was a gift from Feng Zhang (Addgene plasmid # 143114 ; http://n2t.net/addgene:143114 ; RRID:Addgene_143114)
