>Addgene plasmid #143114 | TFORF1428 | depositor partial sequence | sequence record 281480 | Insert
ACCGCCACCATGGAGACCAAAGGCTACCACAGTCTCCCTGAAGGTCTAGATATGGAAAGACGGTGGGGTC
AAGTTTCTCAGGCTGTGGAGCGTTCTTCCCTGGGACCTACAGAGAGGACCGATGAGAATAACTACATGGA
GATTGTCAACGTAAGCTGTGTTTCCGGTGCTATTCCAAACAACAGTACTCAAGGAAGCAGCAAAGAAAAA
CAAGAACTACTCCCTTGCCTTCAGCAAGACAATAATCGGCCTGGGATTTTAACATCTGATATTAAAACTG
AGCTGGAATCTAAGGAACTTTCAGCAACTGTAGCTGAGTCCATGGGTTTATATATGGATTCTGTAAGAGA
TGCTGACTATTCCTATGAGCAGCAGAACCAACAAGGAAGCATGAGTCCAGCTAAGATTTATCAGAATGTT
GAACAGCTGGTGAAATTTTACAAAGGAAATGGCCATCGTCCTTCCACTCTAAGTTGTGTGAACACGCCCT
TGAGATCATTTATGTCTGACTCTGGGAGCTCCGTGAATGGTGGCGTCATGCGCGCCGTTGTTAAAAGCCC
TATCATGTGTCATGAGAAAAGCCCGTCTGTTTGCAGCCCTCTGAACATGACATCTTCGGTTTGCAGCCCT
GCTGGAATCAACTCTGTGTCCTCCACCACAGCCAGCTTTGGCAGTTTTCCAGTGCACAGCCCAATCACCC
AGGGAACTCCTCTGACATGCTCCCCTAATGTTGAAAATCGAGGCTCCAGGTCGCACAGCCCTGCACATGC
TAGCAATGTGGGCTCTCCTCTCTCAAGTCCGTTAAGTAGCATGAAATCCTCAATTTCCAGCCCTCCAAGT
CACTGCAGTGTAAAATCTCCAGTCTCCAGTCCCAATAATGTCACTCTGAGATCCTCTGTGTCTAGCCCTG
CAAATATTAACAACTCAAGGTGCTCTGTTTCCAGCCCTTCGAACACTAATAACAGATCCACGCTTTCCAG
TCCGGCAGCCAGTACTGTGGGATCTATCTGTAGCCCTGTAAACAATGCCTTCAGCTACACTGCTTCTGGC
ACCTCTGCTGGATCCAGTACATTGCGGGATGTGGTTCCCAGTCCAGACACGCAGGAGAAAGGTGCTCAAG
AGGTCCCTTTTCCTAAGACTGAGGAAGTAGAGAGTGCCATCTCAAATGGTGTGACTGGCCAGCTTAATAT
TGTCCAGTACATAAAACCAGAACCAGATGGAGCTTTTAGCAGCTCATGTCTAGGAGGAAATAGCAAAATA
AATTCGGATTCTTCATTCTCAGTACCAATAAAGCAAGAATCAACCAAGCATTCATGTTCAGGCACCTCTT
TTAAAGGGAATCCAACAGTAAACCCGTTTCCATTTATGGATGGCTCGTATTTTTCCTTTATGGATGATAA
AGACTATTATTCCCTATCAGGAATTTTAGGACCACCTGTGCCCGGCTTTGATGGTAACTGTGAAGGCAGC
GGATTCCCAGTGGGTATTAAACAAGAACCAGATGATGGGAGCTATTACCCAGAGGCCAGCATCCCTTCCT
CTGCTATTGTTGGGGTGAATTCAGGTGGACAGTCCTTCCACTACAGGATTGGTGCTCAAGGTACAATATC
TTTATCACGATCGGCTAGAGACCAATCTTTCCAACACCTGAGTTCCTTTCCTCCTGTCAATACTTTAGTG
GAGTCATGGAAATCACACGGCGACCTGTCGTCTAGAAGAAGTGATGGGTATCCGGTCTTAGAATACATTC
CAGAAAATGTATCAAGCTCTACTTTACGAAGTGTTTCTACTGGATCTTCAAGACCTTCAAAAATATGTTT
GGTGTGTGGGGATGAGGCTTCAGGATGCCATTATGGGGTAGTCACCTGTGGCAGCTGCAAAGTTTTCTTC
AAAAGAGCAGTGGAAGGGCAACACAACTATTTATGTGCTGGAAGAAATGATTGCATCATTGATAAGATTC
GACGAAAGAATTGTCCTGCTTGCAGACTTCAGAAATGTCTTCAAGCTGGAATGAATTTAGGAGGATTTAA
AAACTTGCCTCTTGAGGACCAAATTACCCTAATCCAGTATTCTTGGATGTGTCTATCATCATTTGCCTTG
AGCTGGAGATCGTACAAACATACGAACAGCCAATTTCTCTATTTTGCACCAGACCTAGTCTTTAATGAAG
AGAAGATGCATCAGTCTGCCATGTATGAACTATGCCAGGGGATGCACCAAATCAGCCTTCAGTTCGTTCG
ACTGCAGCTCACCTTTGAAGAATACACCATCATGAAAGTTTTGCTGCTACTAAGCACAATTCCAAAGGAT
GGCCTCAAAAGCCAGGCTGCATTTGAAGAAATGAGGACAAATTACATCAAAGAACTGAGGAAGATGGTAA
CTAAGTGTCCCAACAATTCTGGGCAGAGCTGGCAGAGGTTCTACCAACTGACCAAGCTGCTGGACTCCAT
GCATGACCTGGTGAGCGACCTGCTGGAATTCTGCTTCTACACCTTCCGAGAGTCCCATGCGCTGAAGGTA
GAGTTCCCCGCAATGCTGGTGGAGATCATCAGCGACCAGCTGCCCAAGGTGGAGTCGGGGAACGCCAAGC
CGCTCTACTTCCACCGGAAGTAGTAATGAACTAGTCCGTAACTTGAAAGTATTTCGATTTCTTGGCTTTA
TATATCTTGTGGAAAGGACGAAGAGGGAGTATGTTATCCTCGCGT
