>Addgene plasmid #143114 | TFORF1428 | depositor partial sequence | sequence record 281481 | Barcode
AGAGGGAGTATGTTATCCTCGCGT
